>Addgene plasmid #110677 | pCHSU65.1-2.2 | depositor full sequence | sequence record 208201 | pCHSU65.1-2.2 sequence 11993 bps
TATCTAAAAATTGCCTTATGATCCGTCTCTCCGGTTACAGCCTGTGTAACTGATTAATCCTGCCTTTCTA
ATCACCATTCTAATGTTTTAATTAAGGGATTTTGTCTTCATTAACGGCTTTCGCTCATAAAAATGTTATG
ACGTTTTGCCCGCAGGCGGGAAACCATCCACTTCACGAGACTGATCTCCTCTGCCGGAACACCGGGCATC
TCCAACTTATAAGTTGGAGAAATAAGAGAATTTCAGATTGAGAGAATGAAAAAAAAAAAAAAAAAAAAGG
CAGAGGAGAGCATAGAAATGGGGTTCACTTTTTGGTAAAGCTATAGCATGCCTATCACATATAAATAGAG
TGCCAGTAGCGACTTTTTTCACACTCGAAATACTCTTACTACTGCTCTCTTGTTGTTTTTATCACTTCTT
GTTTCTTCTTGGTAAATAGAATATCAAGCTACAAAAAGCATACAATCAACTATCAACTATTAACTATATC
GTAATACACAATGGATTATAAGGATGATGATGATAAGACTAGTATGAACGCCATCTATTTCAGCAACGAA
TTCCCCAAGGAGGATTTGAAGGATGTCTTCCGACAGCTGCACAAGGAGAGCAAGAGCAGCATCCACCATC
TGCTCGCACGCTTTATGAGTGAGGCCACGAGGGCTGTGAAGAAGGAGATTGAGCAGCTACCGTCCAGCCT
GAAGCAGATAATACCTCCTTTTGAGACTCTCAGTGCTTGGGCGGAGCAGAAGGAACTCCGCGAAGGTGAA
CTGTGTGGCGCTATCGATGGCGTTTTACTAGTTCTACTTCAGATATCAGTATACATATGCCATGCTGAGG
CCGGTGCAGAGCTCCCAACTGCTCCGCACCTATCTGCGCTTGGAATTGGACTCCTCGGAGCCGCCGCTGT
TTCCATGTCCAAGCAGATCTCTGACCTGCCCTCCTACGGTGCTCAAGCTATCGCTATTGCTTTCCGGTTG
GGTGTTCACGTTCAGGGTGTGTCTCACCAGCTTGAGGCCCGCGAGCTCGACGAGACTCCCAAGACTTGGG
CTTATGTTGTTCACAACATCGACCCCAAGGATGCTCAGGCTGAGCTGGAGGCATTCCACGAGGCGAACTT
GACATCAAACACTGCCCGCATATTTATCAGCGCCGTTAGCCGTACCTCCGTTACGATCAGTGGCCCGCCC
TCGAAGCTCGAGAGCCTCTTCAAGAAGTCCAAGGTTTTCCGGGATGCACGATCAATCGCCCTGCCCGTCT
ATGGCGGCCTTTGCCATGCTCCTAGTGTCTACAGCACAAAGGACACACAAGCCATCATCGACGGCTTGAA
CACGCCGACATCTGCAGCTTTGTCCAGCCAAGCTCCCCAAGCACCGCTGTACTCTACGAGCACCGGAAAG
CCATATGAGGCAGTCAACGCCATCGGGCTGTTCTCATGCGTCGTGACCGAACTATTGACCAAAGCCATCG
AGTGGGATCAAGTCATTGCCGGTCTAGTCAGTGCTGCTAAGTCGGCTGAAGCAACTGAGGTTACGCTCTC
CTGCTTCGGCAACTCGATTCCACTGAACGACCTCAAGACAGCGCTTCAAGCTGCCATCGCCGATGTCAAG
ATCACCATTCACAGCTTCATGACCGTTCTCAAGAAGAACGCAACTGGCGGTGCTCCTCCCCGCGGTACAG
CCCAGTCGAAGCTTGCCATTGTTGGAATGTCATGCAGGCTTCCTGGTGGCGCCACCGACACTGAGAAGTT
CTGGGAGCTTCTTGAAGCCGGTCTAGATGTCTCTCGCAAGATTCCGGCTTCTCGCTTTGACATTGAAACC
CATTACGATCCAGAGGGTAAGGACTTGAACAAGACCATGACTCAATACGGTTGCTTTATCGATGAGCCCG
GCATGTTCGATCCCAGCTTCTTCAACATGTCTCCCCGTGAAGCCATGGCTGTTGATCCCCAGATGCGCCT
GTCTCTCGTCACTGCCTATGAAGCTTTGGAGAAAGCTGGCTTTGTTGGCAACCGCACTCTTTCCACCAAG
CTCCAGCGCATCGGAACATTCTACGGACAGGCAGCTGACGATTACCGTGAGGTGAACCAGGGTCAAGAGG
TTGGCACTTACTACATCCCTGGTGGATGCCGTGCCTTCGGACCTGGTCGCATCAACTACTTCTTCAAGTT
TGCCGGACCTAGCTACAGCGTTGATACTGCTTGCTCTTCTGGGCTTGCAGCTATCGAGGTTGCTTGCCAG
GCTCTGTGGAACGGCGAGGTTGACATGGCTGTCGCTGGTGGTGTCAACATCCTAACAAACCCCGATGGTT
TCGCTGGACTCTGCAGGGGTCACTTCCTCACCAAGGGCCAGAACGCTTGCAAGACTTGGGATGCCACCGC
TGATGGCTACTGCCGTGCTGAGGGTGTGGGATCTATTGTCATCAAGAGGCTCGAAGACGCAGAGGCGGAC
AACGACAACATTCTTGGTGTCGTCCTCGCTGCCGGAACCAACCACTCTGCCGAAGCTGTCTCCATTACTC
ACCCACACGCTGGACACCAATCTTATCTGTCCCGTCAGATCCTCCGACAGGCAGGAGTTGATCCTTTGGA
TGTCTCCTACATTGAGCTTCACGGCACTGGCACCCAGGCAGGCGATTTCGAGGAGCTGAAGGGTGTTCTG
GACGTCTATGCACCAAACACCTCCCCTAGTCGTCGCACTGACCAGGTTCTCCACATTGGAAGCTCCAAGT
CCAACGTTGGCCACGGCGAGTCGGTCGCAGGTACGACCGCACTGATCAAGGTTCTTTTGATGCTTCAGAA
GAACGCCATCCCCCGCCACATTGGTATCAAGACTGAGATCAACCCGCGTCTTCCCACTGATCTTGATCAG
AGGAACGTCGTCATTCCCTTTTCCAACACCCCATGGGCTCCTGGAAAGCGCATTGCCGCTGTCAACAACT
TTGGAGCAGCTGGTGGCAACACCATGATGATCTTGGAAGAGGCCCCTGCCCGCGAAGCACGTCAAGAGAA
AGACCCCCGTCAGACTCATGTTGTGACCCTCTCAGCCAAGACCAAGGCCTCGCTCCGTGGCAACATCGAA
CGCCTCCTCGCTCATCTCGAGAGGGACGAAACCGTGGCATTGGAGGATCTTGCCTACACCACCACTGCAC
GCAAGTACCACCACTCATACCGGATAGCCATCTCCGCTTCCGATATTGGTTCCGTCAAGAAGCAGCTTAC
TTCGCAGCTGAACAAGATTGATGCTTTGAAGCCTGTCAACAAGACCAACCCCCCGTCTGTGGCTTTCGCC
TTCACCGGTCAGGGCGCATCTTACCAGTCGATGAACCTCGAGCTCTACCGCGATGTCCCCGTCTTCCGAG
AGCACATCCGCACCCTTGACAAGCTGGCTCAGGCTCAAGGCTTCCCGTCCTTCATTCCCGCTATCGACGG
CTCGCACCCCAAGGAATATGTTCATGCTCCTGTAATCACCCAGCTAGCACTCGTCTGTGTCGAGATTGCG
CTCGCGCACTACTGGGCTTCCCTCGGCATCAAGCCTGACGTTGTTGTTGGCCACTCTCTCGGCGAGTACG
CAGCTATGCACGTCGCTGGTGTCATCAGCGCCAACGACGCCATCTTCATGGTCGGTTCCAGGGCCCTGAT
GCTCATGGAGAAGTGCCAGTCAGGCAGCCACTGCATGATGGCTGTACGCGCCTCTCTGGAAAACATCATC
GCCAACTCAGGCGGCAAGCCCCACACTGTGGCCTGCATCAACGGCCCAGCTGATACTGTCTTGAGCGGCA
CAAAGGCCCAGATGGACGACATCGCCAAGGACCTCGAGGCTGCTGGACTCCGATGCATCAAGCTTGATGT
TGCCTTTGCCTTCCACTCCGAGCAGACTGACCCCATTCTCGACGAATTTGAGGCCATCAGCAAGAGCGGT
GTCGTGTTCCATGAGCCCAAGCTGCCCATCATCTCGCCCCTTCTCGGCAAGGTCATCTTCGATGGCCACA
CTTTGAACGCCAACTATGTGCGCACCGCCACCCGCGAGGCTGTCGACTTTGTCTCTGCCATGAGGAACGC
TTCCAGCATTTCCACCATCAGCGACGACACCGTCTGGATTGAGATTGGTCCCCACCCCGTCTGCGTTGGA
TTCATCAAGACCACCCTGCCTTCTACCCGCCTTGCAGTTCCTTCTCTGCGCCGTGGAGACAGCAACTGGA
AGACCATGTCGGATAGTGTTGCAGCTCTTCACCTTGCTGGTGTCAATGTCGACTGGAACGAGCTCCACCG
TCCTTTCTCTGGCCAGGTCCGCCTTCTTGAGCTTCCGACCTATGCTTGGGACGAGAAGAACTACTGGATG
CAGTACAACGGTGACTGGTGCCTGACCAAGGGCAACACTTTCTACGAGAAGAAGCAGAAGACCATCGAGC
CCGCCATCGGCAACACCAAGCAGTACCAGTCATTGGGCTCTTTGGTTCAGAACATTATCTCAGTTAATGT
CGAGGGCGAGGCGGGTAGTGTGGTCATGCAGTCCGACCTCATGCAGAAGGAGTTCTTGGAGGCAGCTTCA
GGACATCGTATGAACGACAATGCTGTCGTCACATCGTCTATTCATGCGGATATCGCTTACACCCTGGGTG
ACTACCTCTACCGCAAGTTTTACCCCAAGGCCAAGCGCCCGGATATGGACATGGCCAACCTTGAGGTCAC
CAAGGCTCTCATTGCTAAGAAGAAAGGCATGGATACACCTCAGTCTATCCAAGTCACTGCCAGCACCACC
AATATCCGATCTGGTGTCCTGGACCTGACTTGGCAGAACGTAGAATCTGATGGCAGCTGCGCTGAGCCTT
TTGCTACAGCCCAGATCATCTATGGCGATGCTAAGCAGTGGCTCTCATCCTGGAGCCCCATGTCCCATCT
TATCCAAAGCCGCATCGAGTCACTTGAGCGTCTAGCTGTCGAGGGACAAGCTAACCGTCTATCCCGCAAC
TTGGCCTACACTCTATTCTCCTCCAACCTAGTCGACTATGCCGACAAGTACCGCGGCATGCAATCCGTCG
TCATGAACGACCTAGAAGCCTTTGCCGAAGTTAAGCTTACCGAGAAGCCCGACAGCGGCACCTACGCCGT
GCCACCCTACTACATCGACAGTGTAGCGCATTTGGCGGGATTCATCATGAACTGCTCCGACTCTATTGAC
ACCAAGAACAACTATTGCGTTACTTCTGGCTGGAAGTCTATGCGCTTCGCCGAGCCCATGACTCCGGGAG
CTAGATACCGATCTTATGTCAAGATGATTCCTACCAAGGAGGACCCAGCTGTCTTCCTTGGTGATGTTTA
CATTCTCAAGGCAGAAGACAACTCTATTGTTGGAATGGTTGGTGGCATCCACTTCCGCCGCTTCCCTCGT
ATCCTGCTCAACCGCTTCTTCAGCGCCCCCGAGCCTGCTAAAGCGTCGTCCGGTCAGCAAGCCAAGCCAG
CACCCGCAAAGGCCGCGCCTGCACCCAAGCCCGTCGCACAAAAGACCATCGCTGCTGCCCCCAAGGCACA
GGACTTTGACGCTCAATCTAGCAGCAGCTCGGAGGTGACTCCTCCTGGCACCCCGCTGCTTGCTGCCTCG
GCCAACACTTCTTCCACTAGCATCAACGTCATTGCTGCCGAGCCAGCGAAGAAGGGCGGCAACGGTATCA
TGGACAAAGCGCTTGACATCATCGCCAACGAGACAGCTATTGACCTGGCCGACCTGGAAGATGACGCCGA
CTTTGCCAATCTTGGTATTGATAGTTTGATGTCGCTTGTGCTAGTAGAGAAGTTCCAGAAGGAGCTTGAT
GTCAAGGTTAACGGCAGTTTGTTTTTGGATTATCCTACCATTGGCGATTTGCGCGAGTGGTTGGAGAAGT
ACTATGGTTAGGGAGATTGATAAGACTTTTCTAGTTGCATATCTTTTATATTTAAATCTTATCTATTAGT
TAATTTTTTGTAATTTATCCTTATATATAGTCTGGTTATTCTAAAATATCATTTCAGTATCTAAAAATTC
CCCTCTTTTTTCAGTTATATCTTAACAGGCGACAGTCCAAATGTTGATTTATCCCAGTCCGATTCATCAG
GGTTGTGAAGCATTTTGTCAATGGTCGAAATCACATCAGTAATAGTGCCTCTTACTTGCCTCATAGAATT
TCTTTCTCTTAACGTCACCGTTTGGTCTTTTATAGTTTCGAAATCTATGGTGATACCAAATGGTGTTCCC
AATTCATCGTTACGGGCGTATTTTTTACCAATTGAAGTATTGGAATCGTCAATTTTAAAGTATATCTCTC
TTTTACGTAAAGCCTGCGAGATCCTCTTAAGTATAGCGGGGAAGCCATCGTTATTCGATATTGTCGTAAC
AAATACTTTGATCGGCGCTATGCGGCCGCCACCGCGGTGGAGCTCCAGCTTTTGTTCCCTTTAGTGAGGG
TTAATTGCGCGCTTGGCGAGACTCAAACAAGATATATTTTGCCCGCCTTACAGACGAAACTAGTTGGAGG
TTATGGAGCATACTATCACGTGGGCGGCCACTGGTGAGTTACTACACCCCAGGGGCAACGTTGATGCTCC
TAAAAAACTCTGGCTGGACGCAAGCCGTAACACCCGTGTCACTTCATAATCGTTTGCAATTCAGGGCTTG
ATCTACACATTACCCTGTTATCCCTATTAATTAATACGGTTATCCACAGAATCAGGGGATAACGCAGGAA
AGAACATGTGAGCAAAAGGCCAGCAAAAGGCCAGGAACCGTAAAAAGGCCGCGTTGCTGGCGTTTTTCCA
TAGGCTCCGCCCCCCTGACGAGCATCACAAAAATCGACGCTCAAGTCAGAGGTGGCGAAACCCGACAGGA
CTATAAAGATACCAGGCGTTTCCCCCTGGAAGCTCCCTCGTGCGCTCTCCTGTTCCGACCCTGCCGCTTA
CCGGATACCTGTCCGCCTTTCTCCCTTCGGGAAGCGTGGCGCTTTCTCATAGCTCACGCTGTAGGTATCT
CAGTTCGGTGTAGGTCGTTCGCTCCAAGCTGGGCTGTGTGCACGAACCCCCCGTTCAGCCCGACCGCTGC
GCCTTATCCGGTAACTATCGTCTTGAGTCCAACCCGGTAAGACACGACTTATCGCCACTGGCAGCAGCCA
CTGGTAACAGGATTAGCAGAGCGAGGTATGTAGGCGGTGCTACAGAGTTCTTGAAGTGGTGGCCTAACTA
CGGCTACACTAGAAGGACAGTATTTGGTATCTGCGCTCTGCTGAAGCCAGTTACCTTCGGAAAAAGAGTT
GGTAGCTCTTGATCCGGCAAACAAACCACCGCTGGTAGCGGTGGTTTTTTTGTTTGCAAGCAGCAGATTA
CGCGCAGAAAAAAAGGATCTCAAGAAGATCCTTTGATCTTTTCTACGGGGTCTGACGCTCAGTGGAACGA
AAACTCACGTTAAGGGATTTTGGTCATGAGATTATCAAAAAGGATCTTCACCTAGATCCTTTTAAATTAA
AAATGAAGTTTTAAATCAATCTAAAGTATATATGAGTAAACTTGGTCTGACAGTTACCAATGCTTAATCA
GTGAGGCACCTATCTCAGCGATCTGTCTATTTCGTTCATCCATAGTTGCCTGACTCCCCGTCGTGTAGAT
AACTACGATACGGGAGGGCTTACCATCTGGCCCCAGTGCTGCAATGATACCGCGAGACCCACGCTCACCG
GCTCCAGATTTATCAGCAATAAACCAGCCAGCCGGAAGGGCCGAGCGCAGAAGTGGTCCTGCAACTTTAT
CCGCCTCCATCCAGTCTATTAATTGTTGCCGGGAAGCTAGAGTAAGTAGTTCGCCAGTTAATAGTTTGCG
CAACGTTGTTGCCATTGCTACAGGCATCGTGGTGTCACGCTCGTCGTTTGGTATGGCTTCATTCAGCTCC
GGTTCCCAACGATCAAGGCGAGTTACATGATCCCCCATGTTGTGCAAAAAAGCGGTTAGCTCCTTCGGTC
CTCCGATCGTTGTCAGAAGTAAGTTGGCCGCAGTGTTATCACTCATGGTTATGGCAGCACTGCATAATTC
TCTTACTGTCATGCCATCCGTAAGATGCTTTTCTGTGACTGGTGAGTACTCAACCAAGTCATTCTGAGAA
TAGTGTATGCGGCGACCGAGTTGCTCTTGCCCGGCGTCAATACGGGATAATACCGCGCCACATAGCAGAA
CTTTAAAAGTGCTCATCATTGGAAAACGTTCTTCGGGGCGAAAACTCTCAAGGATCTTACCGCTGTTGAG
ATCCAGTTCGATGTAACCCACTCGTGCACCCAACTGATCTTCAGCATCTTTTACTTTCACCAGCGTTTCT
GGGTGAGCAAAAACAGGAAGGCAAAATGCCGCAAAAAAGGGAATAAGGGCGACACGGAAATGTTGAATAC
TCATACTCTTCCTTTTTCAATATTATTGAAGCATTTATCAGGGTTATTGTCTCATGAGCGGATACATATT
TGAATGTATTTAGAAAAATAAACAAATAGGGGTTCCGCGCACATTTCCCCGAAAAGTGCCACCTGAACGA
AGCATCTGTGCTTCATTTTGTAGAACAAAAATGCAACGCGAGAGCGCTAATTTTTCAAACAAAGAATCTG
AGCTGCATTTTTACAGAACAGAAATGCAACGCGAAAGCGCTATTTTACCAACGAAGAATCTGTGCTTCAT
TTTTGTAAAACAAAAATGCAACGCGAGAGCGCTAATTTTTCAAACAAAGAATCTGAGCTGCATTTTTACA
GAACAGAAATGCAACGCGAGAGCGCTATTTTACCAACAAAGAATCTATACTTCTTTTTTGTTCTACAAAA
ATGCATCCCGAGAGCGCTATTTTTCTAACAAAGCATCTTAGATTACTTTTTTTCTCCTTTGTGCGCTCTA
TAATGCAGTCTCTTGATAACTTTTTGCACTGTAGGTCCGTTAAGGTTAGAAGAAGGCTACTTTGGTGTCT
ATTTTCTCTTCCATAAAAAAAGCCTGACTCCACTTCCCGCGTTTACTGATTACTAGCGAAGCTGCGGGTG
CATTTTTTCAAGATAAAGGCATCCCCGATTATATTCTATACCGATGTGGATTGCGCATACTTTGTGAACA
GAAAGTGATAGCGTTGATGATTCTTCATTGGTCAGAAAATTATGAACGGTTTCTTCTATTTTGTCTCTAT
ATACTACGTATAGGAAATGTTTACATTTTCGTATTGTTTTCGATTCACTCTATGAATAGTTCTTACTACA
ATTTTTTTGTCTAAAGAGTAATACTAGAGATAAACATAAAAAATGTAGAGGTCGAGTTTAGATGCAAGTT
CAAGGAGCGAAAGGTGGATGGGTAGGTTATATAGGGATATAGCACAGAGATATATAGCAAAGAGATACTT
TTGAGCAATGTTTGTGGAAGCGGTATTCGCAATATTTTAGTAGCTCGTTACAGTCCGGTGCGTTTTTGGT
TTTTTGAAAGTGCGTCTTCAGAGCGCTTTTGGTTTTCAAAAGCGCTCTGAAGTTCCTATACTTTCTAGAG
AATAGGAACTTCGGAATAGGAACTTCAAAGCGTTTCCGAAAACGAGCGCTTCCGAAAATGCAACGCGAGC
TGCGCACATACAGCTCACTGTTCACGTCGCACCTATATCTGCGTGTTGCCTGTATATATATATACATGAG
AAGAACGGCATAGTGCGTGTTTATGCTTAAATGCGTACTTATATGCGTCTATTTATGTAGGATGAAAGGT
AGTCTAGTACCTCCTGTGATATTATCCCATTCCATGCGGGGTATCGTATGCTTCCTTCAGCACTACCCTT
TAGCTGTTCTATATGCTGCCACTCCTCAATTGGATTAGTCTCATCCTTCAATGCTATCATTTCCTTTGAT
ATTGGATCATACTAAGAAACCATTATTATCATGACATTAACCTATAAAAATAGGCGTATCACGAGGCCCT
TTCGTCTCGCGCGTTTCGGTGATGACGGTGAAAACCTCGGCGCGCCATTACCCTGTTATCCCTAATATAC
AACGCAAAGAAGCTGGAAAATTGGCGAGGGAATCCTGTTTCTGTCTATCCAAGAATGGGCATGAGGTGGC
AACCGTCGTGCTAGCGTACAGGGTGCACTTTGTAACCATTTGGGACACCGGACACTCGCTGTTTTCGAAA
TTACCCTTTAAGCGCGGGTATTGAACCAGGCTTATGCCCAAGATCGTAGCAAGCATTTAACTGTGGGAAT
ACTCAGGTATCGTAAGATGCAAGAGTTCGAATCTCTTAGCAACCATTATTTTTTTCCTCAACATAACGAG
AACACACAGGGGCGCTATCGCACAGAATCAAATTCGATGACTGGAAATTTTTTGTTAATTTCAGAGGTCG
CCTGACGCATATACCTTTTTCAACTGAAAAATTGGGAGAAAAAGGAAAGGTGAGAGGCCGGAACCGGCTT
TTCATATAGAATAGAGAAGCGTTCATGACTAAATGCTTGCATCACAATACTTGAAGTTGACAATATTATT
TAAGGACCTATTGTTTTTTCCAATAGGTGGTTAGCAATCGTCTTACTTTCTAACTTTTCTTACCTTTTAC
ATTTCAGCAATATATATATATATTTCAAGGATATACCATTCTAATGTCTGCCCCTATGTCTGCCCCTAAG
AAGATCGTCGTTTTGCCAGGTGACCACGTTGGTCAAGAAATCACAGCCGAAGCCATTAAGGTTCTTAAAG
CTATTTCTGATGTTCGTTCCAATGTCAAGTTCGATTTCGAAAATCATTTAATTGGTGGTGCTGCTATCGA
TGCTACAGGTGTCCCACTTCCAGATGAGGCGCTGGAAGCCTCCAAGAAGGTTGATGCCGTTTTGTTAGGT
GCTGTGGCTGGTCCTAAATGGGGTACCGGTAGTGTTAGACCTGAACAAGGTTTACTAAAAATCCGTAAAG
AACTTCAATTGTACGCCAACTTAAGACCATGTAACTTTGCATCCGACTCTCTTTTAGACTTATCTCCAAT
CAAGCCACAATTTGCTAAAGGTACTGACTTCGTTGTTGTCAGAGAATTAGTGGGAGGTATTTACTTTGGT
AAGAGAAAGGAAGACGATGGTGATGGTGTCGCTTGGGATAGTGAACAATACACCGTTCCAGAAGTGCAAA
GAATCACAAGAATGGCCGCTTTCATGGCCCTACAACATGAGCCACCATTGCCTATTTGGTCCTTGGATAA
AGCTAATCTTTTGGCCTCTTCAAGATTATGGAGAAAAACTGTGGAGGAAACCATCAAGAACGAATTCCCT
ACATTGAAGGTTCAACATCAATTGATTGATTCTGCCGCCATGATCCTAGTTAAGAACCCAACCCACCTAA
ATGGTATTATAATCACCAGCAACATGTTTGGTGATATCATCTCCGATGAAGCCTCCGTTATCCCAGGTTC
CTTGGGTTTGTTGCCATCTGCGTCCTTGGCCTCTTTGCCAGACAAGAACACCGCATTTGGTTTGTACGAA
CCATGCCACGGTTCTGCTCCAGATTTGCCAAAGAATAAGGTTGACCCTATCGCCACTATCTTGTCTGCTG
CAATGATGTTGAAATTGTCATTGAACTTGCCTGAAGAAGGTAAGGCCATTGAAGATGCAGTTAAAAAGGT
TTTGGATGCAGGTATCAGAACTGGTGATTTAGGTGGTTCCAACAGTACCACCGAAGTCGGTGATGCTGTC
GCCGAAGAAGTTAAGAAAATCCTTGCTTAAAAAGATTCTCTTTTTTTATGATATTTGTACATAAACTTTA
TAAATGAAATTCATAATAGAAACGACACGAAATTACAAAATGGAATATGTTCATAGGGTAGACGAAACTA
TATACGCAATCTACATACATTTATCAAGAAGGAGAAAAAGGAGGATAGTAAAGGAATACAGGTAAGCAAA
TTGATACTAATGGCTCAACGAAATGACGGTATCGATAAGCTTGATATCGAATTCCTGCAGCCCGGGGGAT
CCACTAGTTCTAGAGTTAATTAA
Features (pLannotate 1.2.2; 13 found; start..end, strand, type, name):
    503..527     +  CDS            2xFLAG (fragment): two tandem FLAG® epitope tags
    534..5885    +  CDS            PKS8-1: PKS81_PSEFD - Also known as PksIII From Pseudocercospora fijiensis (strain CIRAD86) (Black leaf streak disease fungus) (Mycosphaerella fijiensis).
   6038..6394    -  CDS            GRS2 (fragment): SYG2_YEAST - Experimental evidence at protein level: Swiss-Prot protein existence level 1. Catalyzes the ATP-dependent ligation of glycine to the 3'-end of its cognate tRNA, via the formation of an aminoacyl-adenylate intermediate (Gly-AMP) (PubMed:23816885). Also produces diadenosine tetraphosphate (Ap4A), a universal pleiotropic signaling molecule needed for cell regulation pathways, by direct condensation of 2 ATPs. Thereby, may play a special role in Ap4A homeostasis (By similarity). From Saccharomyces cerevisiae (strain ATCC 204508 / S288c) (Baker's yeast).
   6392..6415    -  misc_feature   MCS (fragment): pBluescript multiple cloning site
   6428..6446    -  promoter       T3 promoter: promoter for bacteriophage T3 RNA polymerase
   6785..7373    -  rep_origin     ori: high-copy-number ColE1/pMB1/pBR322/pUC origin of replication
   7544..8404    -  CDS            AmpR: β-lactamase; bla; confers resistance to ampicillin, carbenicillin, and related antibiotics
   8405..8509    -  promoter       AmpR promoter: bla
   8536..9878    -  rep_origin     2μ ori: yeast 2μ plasmid origin of replication
   9946..9978    +  CDS            rop (fragment): Rop protein, which maintains plasmids at low copy number; rop
  10209..10613   +  promoter       LEU2 promoter: S. cerevisiae LEU2
  10626..11720   +  CDS            LEU2: 3-isopropylmalate dehydrogenase, required for leucine biosynthesis; S. cerevisiae LEU2; yeast auxotrophic marker
  11925..11985   -  misc_feature   MCS (fragment): pBluescript multiple cloning site
