>Addgene plasmid #110677 | pCHSU65.1-2.2 | addgene full sequence | sequence record 210705 | Addgene NGS Result
TTAATTAATATCTAAAAATTGCCTTATGATCCGTCTCTCCGGTTACAGCCTGTGTAACTGATTAATCCTG
CCTTTCTAATCACCATTCTAATGTTTTAATTAAGGGATTTTGTCTTCATTAACGGCTTTCGCTCATAAAA
ATGTTATGACGTTTTGCCCGCAGGCGGGAAACCATCCACTTCACGAGACTGATCTCCTCTGCCGGAACAC
CGGGCATCTCCAACTTATAAGTTGGAGAAATAAGAGAATTTCAGATTGAGAGAATGAAAAAAAAAAAAAA
AAAAAGGCAGAGGAGAGCATAGAAATGGGGTTCACTTTTTGGTAAAGCTATAGCATGCCTATCACATATA
AATAGAGTGCCAGTAGCGACTTTTTTCACACTCGAAATACTCTTACTACTGCTCTCTTGTTGTTTTTATC
ACTTCTTGTTTCTTCTTGGTAAATAGAATATCAAGCTACAAAAAGCATACAATCAACTATCAACTATTAA
CTATATCGTAATACACAATGGATTATAAGGATGATGATGATAAGACTAGTATGAACGCCATCTATTTCAG
CAACGAATTCCCCAAGGAGGATTTGAAGGATGTCTTCCGACAGCTGCACAAGGAGAGCAAGAGCAGCATC
CACCATCTGCTCGCACGCTTTATGAGTGAGGCCACGAGGGCTGTGAAGAAGGAGATTGAGCAGCTACCGT
CCAGCCTGAAGCAGATAATACCTCCTTTTGAGACTCTCAGTGCTTGGGCGGAGCAGAAGGAACTCCGCGA
AGGTGAACTGTGTGGCGCTATCGATGGCGTTTTACTAGTTCTACTTCAGATATCAGTATACATATGCCAT
GCTGAGGCCGGTGCAGAGCTCCCAACTGCTCCGCACCTATCTGCGCTTGGAATTGGACTCCTCGGAGCCG
CCGCTGTTTCCATGTCCAAGCAGATCTCTGACCTGCCCTCCTACGGTGCTCAAGCTATCGCTATTGCTTT
CCGGTTGGGTGTTCACGTTCAGGGTGTGTCTCACCAGCTTGAGGCCCGCGAGCTCGACGAGACTCCCAAG
ACTTGGGCTTATGTTGTTCACAACATCGACCCCAAGGATGCTCAGGCTGAGCTGGAGGCATTCCACGAGG
CGAACTTGACATCAAACACTGCCCGCATATTTATCAGCGCCGTTAGCCGTACCTCCGTTACGATCAGTGG
CCCGCCCTCGAAGCTCGAGAGCCTCTTCAAGAAGTCCAAGGTTTTCCGGGATGCACGATCAATCGCCCTG
CCCGTCTATGGCGGCCTTTGCCATGCTCCTAGTGTCTACAGCACAAAGGACACACAAGCCATCATCGACG
GCTTGAACACGCCGACATCTGCAGCTTTGTCCAGCCAAGCTCCCCAAGCACCGCTGTACTCTACGAGCAC
CGGAAAGCCATATGAGGCAGTCAACGCCATCGGGCTGTTCTCATGCGTCGTGACCGAACTATTGACCAAA
GCCATCGAGTGGGATCAAGTCATTGCCGGTCTAGTCAGTGCTGCTAAGTCGGCTGAAGCAACTGAGGTTA
CGCTCTCCTGCTTCGGCAACTCGATTCCACTGAACGACCTCAAGACAGCGCTTCAAGCTGCCATCGCCGA
TGTCAAGATCACCATTCACAGCTTCATGACCGTTCTCAAGAAGAACGCAACTGGCGGTGCTCCTCCCCGC
GGTACAGCCCAGTCGAAGCTTGCCATTGTTGGAATGTCATGCAGGCTTCCTGGTGGCGCCACCGACACTG
AGAAGTTCTGGGAGCTTCTTGAAGCCGGTCTAGATGTCTCTCGCAAGATTCCGGCTTCTCGCTTTGACAT
TGAAACCCATTACGATCCAGAGGGTAAGGACTTGAACAAGACCATGACTCAATACGGTTGCTTTATCGAT
GAGCCCGGCATGTTCGATCCCAGCTTCTTCAACATGTCTCCCCGTGAAGCCATGGCTGTTGATCCCCAGA
TGCGCCTGTCTCTCGTCACTGCCTATGAAGCTTTGGAGAAAGCTGGCTTTGTTGGCAACCGCACTCTTTC
CACCAAGCTCCAGCGCATCGGAACATTCTACGGACAGGCAGCTGACGATTACCGTGAGGTGAACCAGGGT
CAAGAGGTTGGCACTTACTACATCCCTGGTGGATGCCGTGCCTTCGGACCTGGTCGCATCAACTACTTCT
TCAAGTTTGCCGGACCTAGCTACAGCGTTGATACTGCTTGCTCTTCTGGGCTTGCAGCTATCGAGGTTGC
TTGCCAGGCTCTGTGGAACGGCGAGGTTGACATGGCTGTCGCTGGTGGTGTCAACATCCTAACAAACCCC
GATGGTTTCGCTGGACTCTGCAGGGGTCACTTCCTCACCAAGGGCCAGAACGCTTGCAAGACTTGGGATG
CCACCGCTGATGGCTACTGCCGTGCTGAGGGTGTGGGATCTATTGTCATCAAGAGGCTCGAAGACGCAGA
GGCGGACAACGACAACATTCTTGGTGTCGTCCTCGCTGCCGGAACCAACCACTCTGCCGAAGCTGTCTCC
ATTACTCACCCACACGCTGGACACCAATCTTATCTGTCCCGTCAGATCCTCCGACAGGCAGGAGTTGATC
CTTTGGATGTCTCCTACATTGAGCTTCACGGCACTGGCACCCAGGCAGGCGATTTCGAGGAGCTGAAGGG
TGTTCTGGACGTCTATGCACCAAACACCTCCCCTAGTCGTCGCACTGACCAGGTTCTCCACATTGGAAGC
TCCAAGTCCAACGTTGGCCACGGCGAGTCGGTCGCAGGTACGACCGCACTGATCAAGGTTCTTTTGATGC
TTCAGAAGAACGCCATCCCCCGCCACATTGGTATCAAGACTGAGATCAACCCGCGTCTTCCCACTGATCT
TGATCAGAGGAACGTCGTCATTCCCTTTTCCAACACCCCATGGGCTCCTGGAAAGCGCATTGCCGCTGTC
AACAACTTTGGAGCAGCTGGTGGCAACACCATGATGATCTTGGAAGAGGCCCCTGCCCGCGAAGCACGTC
AAGAGAAAGACCCCCGTCAGACTCATGTTGTGACCCTCTCAGCCAAGACCAAGGCCTCGCTCCGTGGCAA
CATCGAACGCCTCCTCGCTCATCTCGAGAGGGACGAAACCGTGGCATTGGAGGATCTTGCCTACACCACC
ACTGCACGCAAGTACCACCACTCATACCGGATAGCCATCTCCGCTTCCGATATTGGTTCCGTCAAGAAGC
AGCTTACTTCGCAGCTGAACAAGATTGATGCTTTGAAGCCTGTCAACAAGACCAACCCCCCGTCTGTGGC
TTTCGCCTTCACCGGTCAGGGCGCATCTTACCAGTCGATGAACCTCGAGCTCTACCGCGATGTCCCCGTC
TTCCGAGAGCACATCCGCACCCTTGACAAGCTGGCTCAGGCTCAAGGCTTCCCGTCCTTCATTCCCGCTA
TCGACGGCTCGCACCCCAAGGAATATGTTCATGCTCCTGTAATCACCCAGCTAGCACTCGTCTGTGTCGA
GATTGCGCTCGCGCACTACTGGGCTTCCCTCGGCATCAAGCCTGACGTTGTTGTTGGCCACTCTCTCGGC
GAGTACGCAGCTATGCACGTCGCTGGTGTCATCAGCGCCAACGACGCCATCTTCATGGTCGGTTCCAGGG
CCCTGATGCTCATGGAGAAGTGCCAGTCAGGCAGCCACTGCATGATGGCTGTACGCGCCTCTCTGGAAAA
CATCATCGCCAACTCAGGCGGCAAGCCCCACACTGTGGCCTGCATCAACGGCCCAGCTGATACTGTCTTG
AGCGGCACAAAGGCCCAGATGGACGACATCGCCAAGGACCTCGAGGCTGCTGGACTCCGATGCATCAAGC
TTGATGTTGCCTTTGCCTTCCACTCCGAGCAGACTGACCCCATTCTCGACGAATTTGAGGCCATCAGCAA
GAGCGGTGTCGTGTTCCATGAGCCCAAGCTGCCCATCATCTCGCCCCTTCTCGGCAAGGTCATCTTCGAT
GGCCACACTTTGAACGCCAACTATGTGCGCACCGCCACCCGCGAGGCTGTCGACTTTGTCTCTGCCATGA
GGAACGCTTCCAGCATTTCCACCATCAGCGACGACACCGTCTGGATTGAGATTGGTCCCCACCCCGTCTG
CGTTGGATTCATCAAGACCACCCTGCCTTCTACCCGCCTTGCAGTTCCTTCTCTGCGCCGTGGAGACAGC
AACTGGAAGACCATGTCGGATAGTGTTGCAGCTCTTCACCTTGCTGGTGTCAATGTCGACTGGAACGAGC
TCCACCGTCCTTTCTCTGGCCAGGTCCGCCTTCTTGAGCTTCCGACCTATGCTTGGGACGAGAAGAACTA
CTGGATGCAGTACAACGGTGACTGGTGCCTGACCAAGGGCAACACTTTCTACGAGAAGAAGCAGAAGACC
ATCGAGCCCGCCATCGGCAACACCAAGCAGTACCAGTCATTGGGCTCTTTGGTTCAGAACATTATCTCAG
TTAATGTCGAGGGCGAGGCGGGTAGTGTGGTCATGCAGTCCGACCTCATGCAGAAGGAGTTCTTGGAGGC
AGCTTCAGGACATCGTATGAACGACAATGCTGTCGTCACATCGTCTATTCATGCGGATATCGCTTACACC
CTGGGTGACTACCTCTACCGCAAGTTTTACCCCAAGGCCAAGCGCCCGGATATGGACATGGCCAACCTTG
AGGTCACCAAGGCTCTCATTGCTAAGAAGAAAGGCATGGATACACCTCAGTCTATCCAAGTCACTGCCAG
CACCACCAATATCCGATCTGGTGTCCTGGACCTGACTTGGCAGAACGTAGAATCTGATGGCAGCTGCGCT
GAGCCTTTTGCTACAGCCCAGATCATCTATGGCGATGCTAAGCAGTGGCTCTCATCCTGGAGCCCCATGT
CCCATCTTATCCAAAGCCGCATCGAGTCACTTGAGCGTCTAGCTGTCGAGGGACAAGCTAACCGTCTATC
CCGCAACTTGGCCTACACTCTATTCTCCTCCAACCTAGTCGACTATGCCGACAAGTACCGCGGCATGCAA
TCCGTCGTCATGAACGACCTAGAAGCCTTTGCCGAAGTTAAGCTTACCGAGAAGCCCGACAGCGGCACCT
ACGCCGTGCCACCCTACTACATCGACAGTGTAGCGCATTTGGCGGGATTCATCATGAACTGCTCCGACTC
TATTGACACCAAGAACAACTATTGCGTTACTTCTGGCTGGAAGTCTATGCGCTTCGCCGAGCCCATGACT
CCGGGAGCTAGATACCGATCTTATGTCAAGATGATTCCTACCAAGGAGGACCCAGCTGTCTTCCTTGGTG
ATGTTTACATTCTCAAGGCAGAAGACAACTCTATTGTTGGAATGGTTGGTGGCATCCACTTCCGCCGCTT
CCCTCGTATCCTGCTCAACCGCTTCTTCAGCGCCCCCGAGCCTGCTAAAGCGTCGTCCGGTCAGCAAGCC
AAGCCAGCACCCGCAAAGGCCGCGCCTGCACCCAAGCCCGTCGCACAAAAGACCATCGCTGCTGCCCCCA
AGGCACAGGACTTTGACGCTCAATCTAGCAGCAGCTCGGAGGTGACTCCTCCTGGCACCCCGCTGCTTGC
TGCCTCGGCCAACACTTCTTCCACTAGCATCAACGTCATTGCTGCCGAGCCAGCGAAGAAGGGCGGCAAC
GGTATCATGGACAAAGCGCTTGACATCATCGCCAACGAGACAGCTATTGACCTGGCCGACCTGGAAGATG
ACGCCGACTTTGCCAATCTTGGTATTGATAGTTTGATGTCGCTTGTGCTAGTAGAGAAGTTCCAGAAGGA
GCTTGATGTCAAGGTTAACGGCAGTTTGTTTTTGGATTATCCTACCATTGGCGATTTGCGCGAGTGGTTG
GAGAAGTACTATGGTTAGGGAGATTGATAAGACTTTTCTAGTTGCATATCTTTTATATTTAAATCTTATC
TATTAGTTAATTTTTTGTAATTTATCCTTATATATAGTCTGGTTATTCTAAAATATCATTTCAGTATCTA
AAAATTCCCCTCTTTTTTCAGTTATATCTTAACAGGCGACAGTCCAAATGTTGATTTATCCCAGTCCGAT
TCATCAGGGTTGTGAAGCATTTTGTCAATGGTCGAAATCACATCAGTAATAGTGCCTCTTACTTGCCTCA
TAGAATTTCTTTCTCTTAACGTCACCGTTTGGTCTTTTATAGTTTCGAAATCTATGGTGATACCAAATGG
TGTTCCCAATTCATCGTTACGGGCGTATTTTTTACCAATTGAAGTATTGGAATCGTCAATTTTAAAGTAT
ATCTCTCTTTTACGTAAAGCCTGCGAGATCCTCTTAAGTATAGCGGGGAAGCCATCGTTATTCGATATTG
TCGTAACAAATACTTTGATCGGCGCTATGCGGCCGCCACCGCGGTGGAGCTCCAGCTTTTGTTCCCTTTA
GTGAGGGTTAATTGCGCGCTTGGCGAGACTCAAACAAGATATATTTTGCCCGCCTTACAGACGAAACTAG
TTGGAGGTTATGGAGCATACTATCACGTGGGCGGCCACTGGTGAGTTACTACACCCCAGGGGCAACGTTG
ATGCTCCTAAAAAACTCTGGCTGGACGCAAGCCGTAACACCCGTGTCACTTCATAATCGTTTGCAATTCA
GGGCTTGATCTACACATTACCCTGTTATCCCTATTAATTAATACGGTTATCCACAGAATCAGGGGATAAC
GCAGGAAAGAACATGTGAGCAAAAGGCCAGCAAAAGGCCAGGAACCGTAAAAAGGCCGCGTTGCTGGCGT
TTTTCCATAGGCTCCGCCCCCCTGACGAGCATCACAAAAATCGACGCTCAAGTCAGAGGTGGCGAAACCC
GACAGGACTATAAAGATACCAGGCGTTTCCCCCTGGAAGCTCCCTCGTGCGCTCTCCTGTTCCGACCCTG
CCGCTTACCGGATACCTGTCCGCCTTTCTCCCTTCGGGAAGCGTGGCGCTTTCTCATAGCTCACGCTGTA
GGTATCTCAGTTCGGTGTAGGTCGTTCGCTCCAAGCTGGGCTGTGTGCACGAACCCCCCGTTCAGCCCGA
CCGCTGCGCCTTATCCGGTAACTATCGTCTTGAGTCCAACCCGGTAAGACACGACTTATCGCCACTGGCA
GCAGCCACTGGTAACAGGATTAGCAGAGCGAGGTATGTAGGCGGTGCTACAGAGTTCTTGAAGTGGTGGC
CTAACTACGGCTACACTAGAAGAACAGTATTTGGTATCTGCGCTCTGCTGAAGCCAGTTACCTTCGGAAA
AAGAGTTGGTAGCTCTTGATCCGGCAAACAAACCACCGCTGGTAGCGGTGGTTTTTTTGTTTGCAAGCAG
CAGATTACGCGCAGAAAAAAAGGATCTCAAGAAGATCCTTTGATCTTTTCTACGGGGTCTGACGCTCAGT
GGAACGAAAACTCACGTTAAGGGATTTTGGTCATGAGATTATCAAAAAGGATCTTCACCTAGATCCTTTT
AAATTAAAAATGAAGTTTTAAATCAATCTAAAGTATATATGAGTAAACTTGGTCTGACAGTTACCAATGC
TTAATCAGTGAGGCACCTATCTCAGCGATCTGTCTATTTCGTTCATCCATAGTTGCCTGACTCCCCGTCG
TGTAGATAACTACGATACGGGAGGGCTTACCATCTGGCCCCAGTGCTGCAATGATACCGCGAGACCCACG
CTCACCGGCTCCAGATTTATCAGCAATAAACCAGCCAGCCGGAAGGGCCGAGCGCAGAAGTGGTCCTGCA
ACTTTATCCGCCTCCATCCAGTCTATTAATTGTTGCCGGGAAGCTAGAGTAAGTAGTTCGCCAGTTAATA
GTTTGCGCAACGTTGTTGCCATTGCTACAGGCATCGTGGTGTCACGCTCGTCGTTTGGTATGGCTTCATT
CAGCTCCGGTTCCCAACGATCAAGGCGAGTTACATGATCCCCCATGTTGTGCAAAAAAGCGGTTAGCTCC
TTCGGTCCTCCGATCGTTGTCAGAAGTAAGTTGGCCGCAGTGTTATCACTCATGGTTATGGCAGCACTGC
ATAATTCTCTTACTGTCATGCCATCCGTAAGATGCTTTTCTGTGACTGGTGAGTACTCAACCAAGTCATT
CTGAGAATAGTGTATGCGGCGACCGAGTTGCTCTTGCCCGGCGTCAATACGGGATAATACCGCGCCACAT
AGCAGAACTTTAAAAGTGCTCATCATTGGAAAACGTTCTTCGGGGCGAAAACTCTCAAGGATCTTACCGC
TGTTGAGATCCAGTTCGATGTAACCCACTCGTGCACCCAACTGATCTTCAGCATCTTTTACTTTCACCAG
CGTTTCTGGGTGAGCAAAAACAGGAAGGCAAAATGCCGCAAAAAAGGGAATAAGGGCGACACGGAAATGT
TGAATACTCATACTCTTCCTTTTTCAATATTATTGAAGCATTTATCAGGGTTATTGTCTCATGAGCGGAT
ACATATTTGAATGTATTTAGAAAAATAAACAAATAGGGGTTCCGCGCACATTTCCCCGAAAAGTGCCACC
TGAACGAAGCATCTGTGCTTCATTTTGTAGAACAAAAATGCAACGCGAGAGCGCTAATTTTTCAAACAAA
GAATCTGAGCTGCATTTTTACAGAACAGAAATGCAACGCGAAAGCGCTATTTTACCAACGAAGAATCTGT
GCTTCATTTTTGTAAAACAAAAATGCAACGCGAGAGCGCTAATTTTTCAAACAAAGAATCTGAGCTGCAT
TTTTACAGAACAGAAATGCAACGCGAGAGCGCTATTTTACCAACAAAGAATCTATACTTCTTTTTTGTTC
TACAAAAATGCATCCCGAGAGCGCTATTTTTCTAACAAAGCATCTTAGATTACTTTTTTTCTCCTTTGTG
CGCTCTATAATGCAGTCTCTTGATAACTTTTTGCACTGTAGGTCCGTTAAGGTTAGAAGAAGGCTACTTT
GGTGTCTATTTTCTCTTCCATAAAAAAAGCCTGACTCCACTTCCCGCGTTTACTGATTACTAGCGAAGCT
GCGGGTGCATTTTTTCAAGATAAAGGCATCCCCGATTATATTCTATACCGATGTGGATTGCGCATACTTT
GTGAACAGAAAGTGATAGCGTTGATGATTCTTCATTGGTCAGAAAATTATGAACGGTTTCTTCTATTTTG
TCTCTATATACTACGTATAGGAAATGTTTACATTTTCGTATTGTTTTCGATTCACTCTATGAATAGTTCT
TACTACAATTTTTTTGTCTAAAGAGTAATACTAGAGATAAACATAAAAAATGTAGAGGTCGAGTTTAGAT
GCAAGTTCAAGGAGCGAAAGGTGGATGGGTAGGTTATATAGGGATATAGCACAGAGATATATAGCAAAGA
GATACTTTTGAGCAATGTTTGTGGAAGCGGTATTCGCAATATTTTAGTAGCTCGTTACAGTCCGGTGCGT
TTTTGGTTTTTTGAAAGTGCGTCTTCAGAGCGCTTTTGGTTTTCAAAAGCGCTCTGAAGTTCCTATACTT
TCTAGAGAATAGGAACTTCGGAATAGGAACTTCAAAGCGTTTCCGAAAACGAGCGCTTCCGAAAATGCAA
CGCGAGCTGCGCACATACAGCTCACTGTTCACGTCGCACCTATATCTGCGTGTTGCCTGTATATATATAT
ACATGAGAAGAACGGCATAGTGCGTGTTTATGCTTAAATGCGTACTTATATGCGTCTATTTATGTAGGAT
GAAAGGTAGTCTAGTACCTCCTGTGATATTATCCCATTCCATGCGGGGTATCGTATGCTTCCTTCAGCAC
TACCCTTTAGCTGTTCTATATGCTGCCACTCCTCAATTGGATTAGTCTCATCCTTCAATGCTATCATTTC
CTTTGATATTGGATCATACTAAGAAACCATTATTATCATGACATTAACCTATAAAAATAGGCGTATCACG
AGGCCCTTTCGTCTCGCGCGTTTCGGTGATGACGGTGAGCGCGTTTCGGTGATGACGGTGAAAACCTCGG
CGCGCCATTACCCTGTTATCCCTAATATACAACGCAAAGAAGCTGGAAAATTGGCGAGGGAATCCTGTTT
CTGTCTATCCAAGAATGGGCATGAGGTGGCAACCGTCGTGCTAGCGTACAGGGTGCACTTTGTAACCATT
TGGGACACCGGACACTCGCTGTTTTCGAAATTACCCTTTAAGCGCGGGTATTGAACCAGGCTTATGCCCA
AGATCGTAGCAAGCATTTAACTGTGGGAATACTCAGGTATCGTAAGATGCAAGAGTTCGAATCTCTTAGC
AACCATTATTTTTTTCCTCAACATAACGAGAACACACAGGGGCGCTATCGCACAGAATCAAATTCGATGA
CTGGAAATTTTTTGTTAATTTCAGAGGTCGCCTGACGCATATACCTTTTTCAACTGAAAAATTGGGAGAA
AAAGGAAAGGTGAGAGCGCCGGAACCGGCTTTTCATATAGAATAGAGAAGCGTTCATGACTAAATGCTTG
CATCACAATACTTGAAGTTGACAATATTATTTAAGGACCTATTGTTTTTTCCAATAGGTGGTTAGCAATC
GTCTTACTTTCTAACTTTTCTTACCTTTTACATTTCAGCAATATATATATATATATTTCAAGGATATACC
ATTCTAATGTCTGCCCCTAAGAAGATCGTCGTTTTGCCAGGTGACCACGTTGGTCAAGAAATCACAGCCG
AAGCCATTAAGGTTCTTAAAGCTATTTCTGATGTTCGTTCCAATGTCAAGTTCGATTTCGAAAATCATTT
AATTGGTGGTGCTGCTATCGATGCTACAGGTGTTCCACTTCCAGATGAGGCGCTGGAAGCCTCCAAGAAG
GCTGATGCCGTTTTGTTAGGTGCTGTGGGTGGTCCTAAATGGGGTACCGGTAGTGTTAGACCTGAACAAG
GTTTACTAAAAATCCGTAAAGAACTTCAATTGTACGCCAACTTAAGACCATGTAACTTTGCATCCGACTC
TCTTTTAGACTTATCTCCAATCAAGCCACAATTTGCTAAAGGTACTGACTTCGTTGTTGTCAGAGAATTA
GTGGGAGGTATTTACTTTGGTAAGAGAAAGGAAGACGATGGTGATGGTGTCGCTTGGGATAGTGAACAAT
ACACCGTTCCAGAAGTGCAAAGAATCACAAGAATGGCCGCTTTCATGGCCCTACAACATGAGCCACCATT
GCCTATTTGGTCCTTGGATAAAGCTAATGTTTTGGCCTCTTCAAGATTATGGAGAAAAACTGTGGAGGAA
ACCATCAAGAACGAATTCCCTACATTGAAGGTTCAACATCAATTGATTGATTCTGCCGCCATGATCCTAG
TTAAGAACCCAACCCACCTAAATGGTATTATAATCACCAGCAACATGTTTGGTGATATCATCTCCGATGA
AGCCTCCGTTATCCCAGGTTCCTTGGGTTTGTTGCCATCTGCGTCCTTGGCCTCTTTGCCAGACAAGAAC
ACCGCATTTGGTTTGTACGAACCATGCCACGGTTCTGCTCCAGATTTGCCAAAGAATAAGGTCAACCCTA
TCGCCACTATCTTGTCTGCTGCAATGATGTTGAAATTGTCATTGAACTTGCCTGAAGAAGGTAAGGCCAT
TGAAGATGCAGTTAAAAAGGTTTTGGATGCAGGTATCAGAACTGGTGATTTAGGTGGTTCCAACAGTACC
ACCGAAGTCGGTGATGCTGTCGCCGAAGAAGTTAAGAAAATCCTTGCTTAAAAAGATTCTCTTTTTTTAT
GATATTTGTACATAAACTTTATAAATGAAATTCATAATAGAAACGACACGAAATTACAAAATGGAATATG
TTCATAGGGTAGACGAAACTATATACGCAATCTACATACATTTATCAAGAAGGAGAAAAAGGAGGATGTA
AAGGAATACAGGTAAGCAAATTGATACTAATGGCTCAACGAAATGACGGTATCGATAAGCTTGATATCGA
ATTCCTGCAGCCCGGGGGATCCACTAGTTCTAGA
Features (pLannotate 1.2.2; 14 found; start..end, strand, type, name):
    510..534     +  CDS            2xFLAG (fragment): two tandem FLAG® epitope tags
    541..5892    +  CDS            PKS8-1: PKS81_PSEFD - Also known as PksIII From Pseudocercospora fijiensis (strain CIRAD86) (Black leaf streak disease fungus) (Mycosphaerella fijiensis).
   6045..6401    -  CDS            GRS2 (fragment): SYG2_YEAST - Experimental evidence at protein level: Swiss-Prot protein existence level 1. Catalyzes the ATP-dependent ligation of glycine to the 3'-end of its cognate tRNA, via the formation of an aminoacyl-adenylate intermediate (Gly-AMP) (PubMed:23816885). Also produces diadenosine tetraphosphate (Ap4A), a universal pleiotropic signaling molecule needed for cell regulation pathways, by direct condensation of 2 ATPs. Thereby, may play a special role in Ap4A homeostasis (By similarity). From Saccharomyces cerevisiae (strain ATCC 204508 / S288c) (Baker's yeast).
   6399..6422    -  misc_feature   MCS (fragment): pBluescript multiple cloning site
   6435..6453    -  promoter       T3 promoter: promoter for bacteriophage T3 RNA polymerase
   6792..7380    -  rep_origin     ori: high-copy-number ColE1/pMB1/pBR322/pUC origin of replication
   7551..8411    -  CDS            AmpR: β-lactamase; bla; confers resistance to ampicillin, carbenicillin, and related antibiotics
   8412..8516    -  promoter       AmpR promoter: bla
   8543..9885    -  rep_origin     2μ ori: yeast 2μ plasmid origin of replication
   9953..9978    +  CDS            rop (fragment): Rop protein, which maintains plasmids at low copy number; rop
   9979..10008   +  CDS            rop (fragment): Rop protein, which maintains plasmids at low copy number; rop
  10239..10646   +  promoter       LEU2 promoter: S. cerevisiae LEU2
  10647..11741   +  CDS            LEU2: 3-isopropylmalate dehydrogenase, required for leucine biosynthesis; S. cerevisiae LEU2; yeast auxotrophic marker
  11945..12004   -  misc_feature   MCS (fragment): pBluescript multiple cloning site
