[The description below was written by a language model from this plasmid's Addgene catalogue record and pLannotate feature annotations shown in this document.]
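Description:
pCHSU65.1-2.2 is a yeast expression plasmid of about 12 kb built on the pCHINT2A backbone and designed as an E. coli–Saccharomyces cerevisiae shuttle vector. In bacteria it replicates from a high-copy ColE1/pUC-type origin and is selected through the β-lactamase (AmpR) gene under its own promoter. In yeast it is maintained episomally at multiple copies by the 2μ origin and selected by leucine prototrophy through the LEU2 marker with its native promoter. Remnants of a pBluescript multiple cloning site, a T3 promoter and short rop fragments are carry-overs from the parental vectors and have no evident function here.

The payload is a polyketide synthase gene of roughly 5.4 kb from the fungus Pyrenophora teres, catalogued as the PKS of a biosynthetic gene cluster designated PKS20, carrying an N-terminal FLAG epitope for detection of the protein. The automated annotation labels this open reading frame by its closest database match, a PKS from Pseudocercospora fijiensis, which reflects homology rather than the recorded source species. About 500 bp lie upstream of the tag, where a yeast promoter would be expected, but neither feature table annotates one, so the promoter is not stated in the record. A fragment of the yeast GRS2 locus lies in reverse orientation just downstream of the coding sequence. It may supply terminator sequence, though this is not stated.

The two sequence records (depositor and sequencing-derived) differ by only a few bases in length and show the same architecture. The plasmid serves heterologous expression of a fungal biosynthetic gene cluster in yeast, as part of a platform for discovering fungal natural products.
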