Addgene plasmid #110677: pCHSU65.1-2.2
Purpose: Expression of a fungal biosynthetic gene cluster
Depositing lab: Ronald Davis. Depositing organization: Stanford University. Publication: HEx: A heterologous expression platform for the discovery of fungal natural products. Harvey CJB, Tang M, Schlecht U, Horecka J, Fischer CR, Lin HC, Li J, Naughton B, Cherry J, Miranda M, Li YF, Chu AM, Hennessy JR, Vandova GA, Inglis D, Aiyar RS, Steinmetz LM, Davis RW, Medema MH, Sattely E, Khosla C, St Onge RP, Tang Y, Hillenmeyer ME. Sci Adv. 2018 Apr 11;4(4):eaar5459. doi: 10.1126/sciadv.aar5459. eCollection 2018 Apr. PubMed 29651464.
Backbone
  Vector backbone: pCHINT2A
  Vector type: Yeast Expression
  Selectable markers: LEU2
Growth in bacteria
  Bacterial resistance: Ampicillin, 100 μg/mL
  Growth temperature: 37°C
  Growth strain: DH5alpha
  Copy number: High Copy
Gene/Insert
  Gene/Insert name: PKS (alt name: PKS gene for cluster PKS20)
  Species: Pyrenophora teres
  Insert size (bp): 5358
  Tag / fusion protein: flag (N terminal on insert)
  Cloning method: Unknown
Terms and licenses: Academic/Nonprofit Terms; Industry Terms: Not Available to Industry
How to cite: pCHSU65.1-2.2 was a gift from Ronald Davis (Addgene plasmid # 110677 ; http://n2t.net/addgene:110677 ; RRID:Addgene_110677)
